>Addgene plasmid #68840 | pOPTN1-424-EGFP | addgene partial sequence | sequence record 128471 | CMV-F 5'-CGCAAATGGGCGGTAGGCGTG-3'
GAGCTGGTTTAGTGAACCGTCAGATCCGCTAGCGCTACCGGTCGCCACCATGGTGAGCAAGGGCGAGGAG
CTGTTCACCGGGGTGGTGCCCATCCTGGTCGAGCTGGACGGCGACGTAAACGGCCACAAGTTCAGCGTGT
CCGGCGAGGGCGAGGGCGATGCCACCTACGGCAAGCTGACCCTGAAGTTCATCTGCACCACCGGCAAGCT
GCCCGTGCCCTGGCCCACCCTCGTGACCACCCTGACCTACGGCGTGCAGTGCTTCAGCCGCTACCCCGAC
CACATGAAGCAGCACGACTTCTTCAAGTCCGCCATGCCCGAAGGCTACGTCCAGGAGCGCACCATCTTCT
TCAAGGACGACGGCAACTACAAGACCCGCGCCGAGGTGAAGTTCGAGGGCGACACCCTGGTGAACCGCAT
CGAGCTGAAGGGCATCGACTTCAAGGAGGACGGCAACATCCTGGGGCACAAGCTGGAGTACAACTACAAC
AGCCACAACGTCTATATCATGGCCGACAAGCAGAAGAACGGCATCAAGGTGAACTTCAAGATCCGCCACA
ACATCGAGGACGGCAGCGTGCAGCTCGCCGACCACTACCAGCAGAACACCCCCATCGGCGACGGCCCCGT
GCTGCTGCCCGACAACCACTACCTGAGCACCCAGTCCGCCCTGAGCAAAGACCCCAACGAGAAGCGCGAT
CACATGGTCCTGCTGGAGTTCGTGACCGCCGCCGGGATCACTCTCGGCATGGACGAGCTGTACAAGTCCG
GACTCAGATCTCGAGCTCAAGCTTCGAATTCAATGTCCCATCAACCTCTCAGCTGCCTCACTGAA
