>Addgene plasmid #68840 | pOPTN1-424-EGFP | addgene partial sequence | sequence record 128677 | EGFP-N 5'-CGTCGCCGTCCAGCTCGACCAG-3'
CTCGCCCTTGCTCACCATGGTGGCGACCGGTAGCGCTAGCGGATCTGACGGTTCACTAAACCAGCTCTGC
TTATATAGACCTCCCACCGTACACGCCTACCGCCCATTTGCGTCAATGGGGCGGAGTTGTTACGACATTT
TGGAAAGTCCCGTTGATTTTGGTGCCAAAACAAACTCCCATTGACGTCAATGGGGTGGAGACTTGGAAAT
CCCCGTGAGTCAAACCGCTATCCACGCCCATTGATGTACTGCCAAAACCGCATCACCATGGTAATAGCGA
TGACTAATACGTAGATGTACTGCCAAGTAGGAAAGTCCCATAAGGTCATGTACTGGGCATAATGCCAGGC
GGGCCATTTACCGTCATTGACGTCAATAGGGGGCGTACTTGGCATATGATACACTTGATGTACTGCCAAG
TGGGCAGTTTACCGTAAATACTCCACCCATTGACGTCAATGGAAAGTCCCTATTGGCGTTACTATGGGAA
CATACGTCATTATTGACGTCAATGGGCGGGGGTCGTTGGGCGGTCAGCCAGGCGGGCCATTTACCGTAAG
TTATGTAACGCGGAACTCCATATATGGGCTATGAACTAATGACCCCGTAATTGATTACTATTAATAACTA
ATGCATGGCGGTAATACGGTTATCCACAGAATCAGGGGATAACGCAGGAAAGAACATGTGAGCAAAAGGC
CAGCAAAAGGCCAGGAACCGTAAAAAGGCCGCGTTGCTGGCGTTTTTCCATAGGCTCCGCCCCCCTGACG
AGCATCACAAA
