>Addgene plasmid #68840 | pOPTN1-424-EGFP | addgene partial sequence | sequence record 131498 | SV40pA-R 5'-GAAATTTGTGATGCTATTGC-3'
ACAACAATTGCATTCATTTTATGTTTCAGGTTCAGGGGGAGGTGTGGGAGGTTTTTTAAAGCAAGTAAAA
CCTCTACAAATGTGGTATGGCTGATTATGATCAGTTATCTAGATTACTTCAGCACTGCCCTGTCCACTTT
TTCTGACTCTTTTCTTGTTAGTTCCTCAATTGTTTTCAATGCATTATTATGTTCTTGAAGAAGCTTGTTG
TGTGTCATCTGTAGCACAGTTAATTTGGACTTTTCATCCTCTGTTTTAGCCTGTTCCATTTTGATTTCTG
ATAGCATGCTTTCCACTTGTAGCTCTAACTTTTTGTTAGTATAAACAAGCTCTTGCTTTTCATTCAACTC
TGATGGAATTGCAGAATTTTTCCTTTCAAGGGCCTGACACTTTTCTTGAAGTCTCTTCTTCATTAGCTCA
GCTTCGCTGAGTTTTGTATGAGCCTCTTGAAGCTCCTTAAACAGAGATGTCACCTGGAGGTTCAGTGCTT
CCACTTCGCTTCCAACAGTCTCCGGGCCTTTCTCTTCATCATTCTCTTTCTCTGTGCTCCCCTCTGTCTG
GGTTTCAATCTCAGAACGATTACTTGTTTTCTTTTCAAAATCTGAAACTCTTTCTTTGGCCTCCTTGAGT
GCAACTTCAAGTCTCTCCACCTTCTGATTCCCTTCCCTTAGGCACAGCAGGAGCTGGCTCACAGTTAACT
CCTCATGTTCGAAGTAATTCTTGGCCCCATCTGCAGATCTGCTCCTATATTTAGACAATGCCGTGCCAGT
GGAGACTGTTCTCGTGGGCCCAGGACTATGCTTGATTTCTT
