[The description below was written by a language model from this plasmid's Addgene catalogue record.]
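Description:
pOPTN1-424-EGFP is a mammalian expression plasmid encoding a C-terminally truncated form of human optineurin (OPTN), retaining only amino acids 1–424, fused to EGFP. It is built on a Clontech pEGFP-series backbone. The insert was placed between EcoRI and BamHI sites, both of which remain intact, and expression is driven by the CMV immediate-early promoter for strong constitutive transcription in transfected mammalian cells. The plasmid is maintained at high copy in E. coli under kanamycin selection, and the same resistance cassette allows G418 (neomycin) selection in mammalian cells if stable lines are wanted.

The record is internally inconsistent about the backbone and the orientation of the fusion. The purpose statement says the truncated OPTN was inserted into pEGFP-N1, and the construct name (OPTN preceding EGFP) and the use of an EGFP-N reverse sequencing primer fit that arrangement, in which EGFP sits at the C-terminus of the insert. The backbone field, however, lists pEGFP-C1, and the tag field describes EGFP as N-terminal. The position of EGFP relative to OPTN should therefore be confirmed from the sequence rather than assumed. No feature table is provided to resolve this.

The construct belongs to a set of mutation and deletion variants used to examine how changes to the human optineurin gene affect the protein's behaviour, with the EGFP fusion allowing the truncated protein to be visualised in cells by fluorescence. OPTN is associated with glaucoma and amyotrophic lateral sclerosis, as its gene aliases (GLC1E, ALS12) reflect. The depositor notes that a corresponding full-length wild-type OPTN-EGFP plasmid exists, which serves as the natural comparison control.
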