Addgene plasmid #68840: pOPTN1-424-EGFP
Purpose: deleted OPTN was inserted into pEGFP-N1 backbone
Depositing lab: Beatrice Yue. Depositing organization: University of Illinois at Chicago. Publication: Effects of mutations and deletions in the human optineurin gene. Turturro S, Shen X, Shyam R, Yue BY, Ying H. Springerplus. 2014 Feb 19;3:99. doi: 10.1186/2193-1801-3-99. eCollection 2014. 845 PubMed 24683533.
Backbone
  Vector backbone: pEGFP-C1
  Backbone manufacturer: Clontech
  Backbone size w/o insert (bp): 4733
  Vector type: Mammalian Expression
  Selectable markers: Neomycin (select with G418)
Growth in bacteria
  Bacterial resistance: Kanamycin, 50 μg/mL
  Growth temperature: 37°C
  Growth strain: DH5alpha
  Copy number: High Copy
Gene/Insert
  Gene/Insert name: optineurin (alt name: OPTN)
  Species: H. sapiens (human)
  Mutation: aa 1-424 only
  Entrez Gene: OPTN (a.k.a. ALS12, FIP2, GLC1E, HIP7, HYPL, NRP, TFIIIA-INTP)
  Promoter: CMV
  Tag / fusion protein: EGFP (N terminal on backbone)
  Cloning method: Restriction Enzyme; 5′ cloning site EcoRI (not destroyed); 3′ cloning site BamHI (not destroyed)
  Sequencing primers: 5′ CMV-F; 3′ EGFP-N
Terms and licenses: Academic/Nonprofit Terms; Industry Terms: Not Available to Industry
Depositor comments: Wild type construct is pOPTN-EGFP (Plasmid #27052)
How to cite: pOPTN1-424-EGFP was a gift from Beatrice Yue (Addgene plasmid # 68840 ; http://n2t.net/addgene:68840 ; RRID:Addgene_68840)
